>Addgene plasmid #133762 | px459-TDP-43 sgRNA1 | depositor full sequence | sequence record 257048 | px459-TDP-43 sgRNA1 sequence 9176 bps
GAGGGCCTATTTCCCATGATTCCTTCATATTTGCATATACGATACAAGGCTGTTAGAGAGATAATTGGAA
TTAATTTGACTGTAAACACAAAGATATTAGTACAAAATACGTGACGTAGAAAGTAATAATTTCTTGGGTA
GTTTGCAGTTTTAAAATTATGTTTTAAAATGGACTATCATATGCTTACCGTAACTTGAAAGTATTTCGAT
TTCTTGGCTTTATATATCTTGTGGAAGGACGAAACACCGACATCCGATTTAATAGTGTTGTTTTAGAGCT
AGAAATAGCAAGTTAAAATAAGGCTAGTCCGTTATCAACTTGAAAAAGTGGCACCGAGTCGGTGCTTTTT
TGTTTTAGAGCTAGAAATAGCAAGTTAAAATAAGGCTAGTCCGTTTTTAGCGCGTGCGCCAATTCTGCAG
ACAAATGGCTCTAGAGGTACCCGTTACATAACTTACGGTAAATGGCCCGCCTGGCTGACCGCCCAACGAC
CCCCGCCCATTGACGTCAATAGTAACGCCAATAGGGACTTTCCATTGACGTCAATGGGTGGAGTATTTAC
GGTAAACTGCCCACTTGGCAGTACATCAAGTGTATCATATGCCAAGTACGCCCCCTATTGACGTCAATGA
CGGTAAATGGCCCGCCTGGCATTGTGCCCAGTACATGACCTTATGGGACTTTCCTACTTGGCAGTACATC
TACGTATTAGTCATCGCTATTACCATGGTCGAGGTGAGCCCCACGTTCTGCTTCACTCTCCCCATCTCCC
CCCCCTCCCCACCCCCAATTTTGTATTTATTTATTTTTTAATTATTTTGTGCAGCGATGGGGGCGGGGGG
GGGGGGGGGGCGCGCGCCAGGCGGGGCGGGGCGGGGCGAGGGGCGGGGCGGGGCGAGGCGGAGAGGTGCG
GCGGCAGCCAATCAGAGCGGCGCGCTCCGAAAGTTTCCTTTTATGGCGAGGCGGCGGCGGCGGCGGCCCT
ATAAAAAGCGAAGCGCGCGGCGGGCGGGAGTCGCTGCGCGCTGCCTTCGCCCCGTGCCCCGCTCCGCCGC
CGCCTCGCGCCGCCCGCCCCGGCTCTGACTGACCGCGTTACTCCCACAGGTGAGCGGGCGGGACGGCCCT
TCTCCTCCGGGCTGTAATTAGCTGAGCAAGAGGTAAGGGTTTAAGGGATGGTTGGTTGGTGGGGTATTAA
TGTTTAATTACCTGGAGCACCTGCCTGAAATCACTTTTTTTCAGGTTGGACCGGTGCCACCATGGACTAT
AAGGACCACGACGGAGACTACAAGGATCATGATATTGATTACAAAGACGATGACGATAAGATGGCCCCAA
AGAAGAAGCGGAAGGTCGGTATCCACGGAGTCCCAGCAGCCGACAAGAAGTACAGCATCGGCCTGGACAT
CGGCACCAACTCTGTGGGCTGGGCCGTGATCACCGACGAGTACAAGGTGCCCAGCAAGAAATTCAAGGTG
CTGGGCAACACCGACCGGCACAGCATCAAGAAGAACCTGATCGGAGCCCTGCTGTTCGACAGCGGCGAAA
CAGCCGAGGCCACCCGGCTGAAGAGAACCGCCAGAAGAAGATACACCAGACGGAAGAACCGGATCTGCTA
TCTGCAAGAGATCTTCAGCAACGAGATGGCCAAGGTGGACGACAGCTTCTTCCACAGACTGGAAGAGTCC
TTCCTGGTGGAAGAGGATAAGAAGCACGAGCGGCACCCCATCTTCGGCAACATCGTGGACGAGGTGGCCT
ACCACGAGAAGTACCCCACCATCTACCACCTGAGAAAGAAACTGGTGGACAGCACCGACAAGGCCGACCT
GCGGCTGATCTATCTGGCCCTGGCCCACATGATCAAGTTCCGGGGCCACTTCCTGATCGAGGGCGACCTG
AACCCCGACAACAGCGACGTGGACAAGCTGTTCATCCAGCTGGTGCAGACCTACAACCAGCTGTTCGAGG
AAAACCCCATCAACGCCAGCGGCGTGGACGCCAAGGCCATCCTGTCTGCCAGACTGAGCAAGAGCAGACG
GCTGGAAAATCTGATCGCCCAGCTGCCCGGCGAGAAGAAGAATGGCCTGTTCGGAAACCTGATTGCCCTG
AGCCTGGGCCTGACCCCCAACTTCAAGAGCAACTTCGACCTGGCCGAGGATGCCAAACTGCAGCTGAGCA
AGGACACCTACGACGACGACCTGGACAACCTGCTGGCCCAGATCGGCGACCAGTACGCCGACCTGTTTCT
GGCCGCCAAGAACCTGTCCGACGCCATCCTGCTGAGCGACATCCTGAGAGTGAACACCGAGATCACCAAG
GCCCCCCTGAGCGCCTCTATGATCAAGAGATACGACGAGCACCACCAGGACCTGACCCTGCTGAAAGCTC
TCGTGCGGCAGCAGCTGCCTGAGAAGTACAAAGAGATTTTCTTCGACCAGAGCAAGAACGGCTACGCCGG
CTACATTGACGGCGGAGCCAGCCAGGAAGAGTTCTACAAGTTCATCAAGCCCATCCTGGAAAAGATGGAC
GGCACCGAGGAACTGCTCGTGAAGCTGAACAGAGAGGACCTGCTGCGGAAGCAGCGGACCTTCGACAACG
GCAGCATCCCCCACCAGATCCACCTGGGAGAGCTGCACGCCATTCTGCGGCGGCAGGAAGATTTTTACCC
ATTCCTGAAGGACAACCGGGAAAAGATCGAGAAGATCCTGACCTTCCGCATCCCCTACTACGTGGGCCCT
CTGGCCAGGGGAAACAGCAGATTCGCCTGGATGACCAGAAAGAGCGAGGAAACCATCACCCCCTGGAACT
TCGAGGAAGTGGTGGACAAGGGCGCTTCCGCCCAGAGCTTCATCGAGCGGATGACCAACTTCGATAAGAA
CCTGCCCAACGAGAAGGTGCTGCCCAAGCACAGCCTGCTGTACGAGTACTTCACCGTGTATAACGAGCTG
ACCAAAGTGAAATACGTGACCGAGGGAATGAGAAAGCCCGCCTTCCTGAGCGGCGAGCAGAAAAAGGCCA
TCGTGGACCTGCTGTTCAAGACCAACCGGAAAGTGACCGTGAAGCAGCTGAAAGAGGACTACTTCAAGAA
AATCGAGTGCTTCGACTCCGTGGAAATCTCCGGCGTGGAAGATCGGTTCAACGCCTCCCTGGGCACATAC
CACGATCTGCTGAAAATTATCAAGGACAAGGACTTCCTGGACAATGAGGAAAACGAGGACATTCTGGAAG
ATATCGTGCTGACCCTGACACTGTTTGAGGACAGAGAGATGATCGAGGAACGGCTGAAAACCTATGCCCA
CCTGTTCGACGACAAAGTGATGAAGCAGCTGAAGCGGCGGAGATACACCGGCTGGGGCAGGCTGAGCCGG
AAGCTGATCAACGGCATCCGGGACAAGCAGTCCGGCAAGACAATCCTGGATTTCCTGAAGTCCGACGGCT
TCGCCAACAGAAACTTCATGCAGCTGATCCACGACGACAGCCTGACCTTTAAAGAGGACATCCAGAAAGC
CCAGGTGTCCGGCCAGGGCGATAGCCTGCACGAGCACATTGCCAATCTGGCCGGCAGCCCCGCCATTAAG
AAGGGCATCCTGCAGACAGTGAAGGTGGTGGACGAGCTCGTGAAAGTGATGGGCCGGCACAAGCCCGAGA
ACATCGTGATCGAAATGGCCAGAGAGAACCAGACCACCCAGAAGGGACAGAAGAACAGCCGCGAGAGAAT
GAAGCGGATCGAAGAGGGCATCAAAGAGCTGGGCAGCCAGATCCTGAAAGAACACCCCGTGGAAAACACC
CAGCTGCAGAACGAGAAGCTGTACCTGTACTACCTGCAGAATGGGCGGGATATGTACGTGGACCAGGAAC
TGGACATCAACCGGCTGTCCGACTACGATGTGGACCATATCGTGCCTCAGAGCTTTCTGAAGGACGACTC
CATCGACAACAAGGTGCTGACCAGAAGCGACAAGAACCGGGGCAAGAGCGACAACGTGCCCTCCGAAGAG
GTCGTGAAGAAGATGAAGAACTACTGGCGGCAGCTGCTGAACGCCAAGCTGATTACCCAGAGAAAGTTCG
ACAATCTGACCAAGGCCGAGAGAGGCGGCCTGAGCGAACTGGATAAGGCCGGCTTCATCAAGAGACAGCT
GGTGGAAACCCGGCAGATCACAAAGCACGTGGCACAGATCCTGGACTCCCGGATGAACACTAAGTACGAC
GAGAATGACAAGCTGATCCGGGAAGTGAAAGTGATCACCCTGAAGTCCAAGCTGGTGTCCGATTTCCGGA
AGGATTTCCAGTTTTACAAAGTGCGCGAGATCAACAACTACCACCACGCCCACGACGCCTACCTGAACGC
CGTCGTGGGAACCGCCCTGATCAAAAAGTACCCTAAGCTGGAAAGCGAGTTCGTGTACGGCGACTACAAG
GTGTACGACGTGCGGAAGATGATCGCCAAGAGCGAGCAGGAAATCGGCAAGGCTACCGCCAAGTACTTCT
TCTACAGCAACATCATGAACTTTTTCAAGACCGAGATTACCCTGGCCAACGGCGAGATCCGGAAGCGGCC
TCTGATCGAGACAAACGGCGAAACCGGGGAGATCGTGTGGGATAAGGGCCGGGATTTTGCCACCGTGCGG
AAAGTGCTGAGCATGCCCCAAGTGAATATCGTGAAAAAGACCGAGGTGCAGACAGGCGGCTTCAGCAAAG
AGTCTATCCTGCCCAAGAGGAACAGCGATAAGCTGATCGCCAGAAAGAAGGACTGGGACCCTAAGAAGTA
CGGCGGCTTCGACAGCCCCACCGTGGCCTATTCTGTGCTGGTGGTGGCCAAAGTGGAAAAGGGCAAGTCC
AAGAAACTGAAGAGTGTGAAAGAGCTGCTGGGGATCACCATCATGGAAAGAAGCAGCTTCGAGAAGAATC
CCATCGACTTTCTGGAAGCCAAGGGCTACAAAGAAGTGAAAAAGGACCTGATCATCAAGCTGCCTAAGTA
CTCCCTGTTCGAGCTGGAAAACGGCCGGAAGAGAATGCTGGCCTCTGCCGGCGAACTGCAGAAGGGAAAC
GAACTGGCCCTGCCCTCCAAATATGTGAACTTCCTGTACCTGGCCAGCCACTATGAGAAGCTGAAGGGCT
CCCCCGAGGATAATGAGCAGAAACAGCTGTTTGTGGAACAGCACAAGCACTACCTGGACGAGATCATCGA
GCAGATCAGCGAGTTCTCCAAGAGAGTGATCCTGGCCGACGCTAATCTGGACAAAGTGCTGTCCGCCTAC
AACAAGCACCGGGATAAGCCCATCAGAGAGCAGGCCGAGAATATCATCCACCTGTTTACCCTGACCAATC
TGGGAGCCCCTGCCGCCTTCAAGTACTTTGACACCACCATCGACCGGAAGAGGTACACCAGCACCAAAGA
GGTGCTGGACGCCACCCTGATCCACCAGAGCATCACCGGCCTGTACGAGACACGGATCGACCTGTCTCAG
CTGGGAGGCGACAAAAGGCCGGCGGCCACGAAAAAGGCCGGCCAGGCAAAAAAGAAAAAGGAATTCGGCA
GTGGAGAGGGCAGAGGAAGTCTGCTAACATGCGGTGACGTCGAGGAGAATCCTGGCCCAATGACCGAGTA
CAAGCCCACGGTGCGCCTCGCCACCCGCGACGACGTCCCCAGGGCCGTACGCACCCTCGCCGCCGCGTTC
GCCGACTACCCCGCCACGCGCCACACCGTCGATCCGGACCGCCACATCGAGCGGGTCACCGAGCTGCAAG
AACTCTTCCTCACGCGCGTCGGGCTCGACATCGGCAAGGTGTGGGTCGCGGACGACGGCGCCGCGGTGGC
GGTCTGGACCACGCCGGAGAGCGTCGAAGCGGGGGCGGTGTTCGCCGAGATCGGCCCGCGCATGGCCGAG
TTGAGCGGTTCCCGGCTGGCCGCGCAGCAACAGATGGAAGGCCTCCTGGCGCCGCACCGGCCCAAGGAGC
CCGCGTGGTTCCTGGCCACCGTCGGAGTCTCGCCCGACCACCAGGGCAAGGGTCTGGGCAGCGCCGTCGT
GCTCCCCGGAGTGGAGGCGGCCGAGCGCGCCGGGGTGCCCGCCTTCCTGGAGACCTCCGCGCCCCGCAAC
CTCCCCTTCTACGAGCGGCTCGGCTTCACCGTCACCGCCGACGTCGAGGTGCCCGAAGGACCGCGCACCT
GGTGCATGACCCGCAAGCCCGGTGCCTGAGAATTCTAACTAGAGCTCGCTGATCAGCCTCGACTGTGCCT
TCTAGTTGCCAGCCATCTGTTGTTTGCCCCTCCCCCGTGCCTTCCTTGACCCTGGAAGGTGCCACTCCCA
CTGTCCTTTCCTAATAAAATGAGGAAATTGCATCGCATTGTCTGAGTAGGTGTCATTCTATTCTGGGGGG
TGGGGTGGGGCAGGACAGCAAGGGGGAGGATTGGGAAGAGAATAGCAGGCATGCTGGGGAGCGGCCGCAG
GAACCCCTAGTGATGGAGTTGGCCACTCCCTCTCTGCGCGCTCGCTCGCTCACTGAGGCCGGGCGACCAA
AGGTCGCCCGACGCCCGGGCTTTGCCCGGGCGGCCTCAGTGAGCGAGCGAGCGCGCAGCTGCCTGCAGGG
GCGCCTGATGCGGTATTTTCTCCTTACGCATCTGTGCGGTATTTCACACCGCATA
[95 nt withheld, positions 6636-6730]
T
[46 nt withheld, positions 6732-6777]
C
[141 nt withheld, positions 6779-6919]
CCTTTGACGTTGGAGTCCACGTTCTTT
[37 nt withheld, positions 6947-6983]
ACTCTATCTCGGGCTATTCTTTTGATTTATAAGGGATTTTGCCGATTTCGGTCTATTGGTTAAAAAATGA
GCTGATTTAACAAAAATTTAACGCGAATTTTAACAAAATATTAACGTTTACAATTTTATGGTGCACTCTC
AGTACAATCTGCTCTGATGCCGCATAGTTAAGCCAGCCCCGACACCCGCCAACACCCGCTGACGCGCCCT
GACGGGCTTGTCTGCTCCCGGCATCCGCTTACAGACAAGCTGTGACCGTCTCCGGGAGCTGCATGTGTCA
GAGGTTTTCACCGTCATCACCGAAACGCGCGAGACGAAAGGGCCTCGTGATACGCCTATTTTTATAGGTT
AATGTCATGATAATAATGGTTTCTTAGACGTCAGGTGGCACTTTTCGGGGAAATGTGCGCGGAACCCCTA
TTTGTTTATTTTTCTAAATACATTCAAATATGTATCCGCTCATGAGACAATAACCCTGATAAATGCTTCA
ATAATATTGAAAAAGGAAGAGTATGAGTATTCAACATTTCCGTGTCGCCCTTATTCCCTTTTTTGCGGCA
TTTTGCCTTCCTGTTTTTGCTCACCCAGAAACGCTGGTGAAAGTAAAAGATGCTGAAGATCAGTTGGGTG
CACGAGTGGGTTACATCGAACTGGATCTCAACAGCGGTAAGATCCTTGAGAGTTTTCGCCCCGAAGAACG
TTTTCCAATGATGAGCACTTTTAAAGTTCTGCTATGTGGCGCGGTATTATCCCGTATTGACGCCGGGCAA
GAGCAACTCGGTCGCCGCATACACTATTCTCAGAATGACTTGGTTGAGTACTCACCAGTCACAGAAAAGC
ATCTTACGGATGGCATGACAGTAAGAGAATTATGCAGTGCTGCCATAACCATGAGTGATAACACTGCGGC
CAACTTACTTCTGACAACGATCGGAGGACCGAAGGAGCTAACCGCTTTTTTGCACAACATGGGGGATCAT
GTAACTCGCCTTGATCGTTGGGAACCGGAGCTGAATGAAGCCATACCAAACGACGAGCGTGACACCACGA
TGCCTGTAGCAATGGCAACAACGTTGCGCAAACTATTAACTGGCGAACTACTTACTCTAGCTTCCCGGCA
ACAATTAATAGACTGGATGGAGGCGGATAAAGTTGCAGGACCACTTCTGCGCTCGGCCCTTCCGGCTGGC
TGGTTTATTGCTGATAAATCTGGAGCCGGTGAGCGTGGAAGCCGCGGTATCATTGCAGCACTGGGGCCAG
ATGGTAAGCCCTCCCGTATCGTAGTTATCTACACGACGGGGAGTCAGGCAACTATGGATGAACGAAATAG
ACAGATCGCTGAGATAGGTGCCTCACTGATTAAGCATTGGTAACTGTCAGACCAAGTTTACTCATATATA
CTTTAGATTGATTTAAAACTTCATTTTTAATTTAAAAGGATCTAGGTGAAGATCCTTTTTGATAATCTCA
TGACCAAAATCCCTTAACGTGAGTTTTCGTTCCACTGAGCGTCAGACCCCGTAGAAAAGATCAAAGGATC
TTCTTGAGATCCTTTTTTTCTGCGCGTAATCTGCTGCTTGCAAACAAAAAAACCACCGCTACCAGCGGTG
GTTTGTTTGCCGGATCAAGAGCTACCAACTCTTTTTCCGAAGGTAACTGGCTTCAGCAGAGCGCAGATAC
CAAATACTGTTCTTCTAGTGTAGCCGTAGTTAGGCCACCACTTCAAGAACTCTGTAGCACCGCCTACATA
CCTCGCTCTGCTAATCCTGTTACCAGTGGCTGCTGCCAGTGGCGATAAGTCGTGTCTTACCGGGTTGGAC
TCAAGACGATAGTTACCGGATAAGGCGCAGCGGTCGGGCTGAACGGGGGGTTCGTGCACACAGCCCAGCT
TGGAGCGAACGACCTACACCGAACTGAGATACCTACAGCGTGAGCTATGAGAAAGCGCCACGCTTCCCGA
AGGGAGAAAGGCGGACAGGTATCCGGTAAGCGGCAGGGTCGGAACAGGAGAGCGCACGAGGGAGCTTCCA
GGGGGAAACGCCTGGTATCTTTATAGTCCTGTCGGGTTTCGCCACCTCTGACTTGAGCGTCGATTTTTGT
GATGCTCGTCAGGGGGGCGGAGCCTATGGAAAAACGCCAGCAACGCGGCCTTTTTACGGTTCCTGGCCTT
TTGCTGGCCTTTTGCTCACATGT
Features (pLannotate 1.2.2; 19 found; start..end, strand, type, name):
      1..236     +  promoter       U6 promoter: RNA polymerase III promoter for human U6 snRNA
    270..345     +  misc_RNA       gRNA scaffold: guide RNA scaffold for the Streptococcus pyogenes CRISPR/Cas9 system
    352..395     +  misc_RNA       gRNA scaffold (fragment): guide RNA scaffold for the Streptococcus pyogenes CRISPR/Cas9 system
    442..727     +  enhancer       CMV enhancer: human cytomegalovirus immediate early enhancer; contains an 18-bp deletion relative to the standard CMV enhancer
    729..1006    +  promoter       chicken β-actin promoter: No description available
   1007..1234    +  intron         hybrid intron: hybrid between chicken β-actin (CBA) and minute virus of mice (MMV) introns (Gray et al., 2011)
   1372..2973    +  CDS            Cas9(N): N-terminal portion of Streptococcus pyogenes Cas9 (Zetsche et al., 2015)
   2974..5472    +  CDS            Cas9(C): C-terminal portion of Streptococcus pyogenes Cas9 (Zetsche et al., 2015)
   5473..5520    +  CDS            nucleoplasmin NLS: bipartite nuclear localization signal from nucleoplasmin
   5590..6189    +  CDS            PuroR (fragment): puromycin N-acetyltransferase; pac from Streptomyces; confers resistance to puromycin
   6223..6334    +  polyA_signal   bGH poly(A) signal: bovine growth hormone polyadenylation signal
   6439..6579    +  repeat_region  AAV2 ITR: inverted terminal repeat of adeno-associated virus serotype 2 inverted
   6584..6635    -  misc_feature   bom (fragment): basis of mobility region from pBR322
   6654..7109    +  rep_origin     f1 ori (sequence partly withheld): f1 bacteriophage origin of replication; arrow indicates direction of (+) strand synthesis
   7110..7159    -  misc_feature   bom (fragment): basis of mobility region from pBR322
   7261..7296    -  CDS            rop (fragment): Rop protein, which maintains plasmids at low copy number; rop
   7391..7495    +  promoter       AmpR promoter: bla
   7496..8356    +  CDS            AmpR: β-lactamase; bla; confers resistance to ampicillin, carbenicillin, and related antibiotics
   8527..9115    +  rep_origin     ori: high-copy-number ColE1/pMB1/pBR322/pUC origin of replication
