>Addgene plasmid #133762 | px459-TDP-43 sgRNA1 | addgene full sequence | sequence record 264888 | Addgene NGS Result
GAGGGCCTATTTCCCATGATTCCTTCATATTTGCATATACGATACAAGGCTGTTAGAGAGATAATTGGAA
TTAATTTGACTGTAAACACAAAGATATTAGTACAAAATACGTGACGTAGAAAGTAATAATTTCTTGGGTA
GTTTGCAGTTTTAAAATTATGTTTTAAAATGGACTATCATATGCTTACCGTAACTTGAAAGTATTTCGAT
TTCTTGGCTTTATATATCTTGTGGAAAGGACGAAACACCGACATCCGATTTAATAGTGTTGTTTTAGAGC
TAGAAATAGCAAGTTAAAATAAGGCTAGTCCGTTATCAACTTGAAAAAGTGGCACCGAGTCGGTGCTTTT
TTGTTTTAGAGCTAGAAATAGCAAGTTAAAATAAGGCTAGTCCGTTTTTAGCGCGTGCGCCAATTCTGCA
GACAAATGGCTCTAGAGGTACCCGTTACATAACTTACGGTAAATGGCCCGCCTGGCTGACCGCCCAACGA
CCCCCGCCCATTGACGTCAATAGTAACGCCAATAGGGACTTTCCATTGACGTCAATGGGTGGAGTATTTA
CGGTAAACTGCCCACTTGGCAGTACATCAAGTGTATCATATGCCAAGTACGCCCCCTATTGACGTCAATG
ACGGTAAATGGCCCGCCTGGCATTGTGCCCAGTACATGACCTTATGGGACTTTCCTACTTGGCAGTACAT
CTACGTATTAGTCATCGCTATTACCATGGTCGAGGTGAGCCCCACGTTCTGCTTCACTCTCCCCATCTCC
CCCCCCTCCCCACCCCCAATTTTGTATTTATTTATTTTTTAATTATTTTGTGCAGCGATGGGGGCGGGGC
GCCAGGCGGGGCGGGGCGGGGCGAGGGGCGGGGCGGGGCGAGGCGGAGAGGTGCGGCGGCAGCCAATCAG
AGCGGCGCGCTCCGAAAGTTTCCTTTTATGGCGAGGCGGCGGCGGCGGCGGCCCTATAAAAAGCGAAGCG
CGCGGCGGGCGGGAGTCGCTGCGCGCTGCCTTCGCCCCGTGCCCCGCTCCGCCGCCGCCTCGCGCCGCCC
GCCCCGGCTCTGACTGACCGCGTTACTCCCACAGGTGAGCGGGCGGGACGGCCCTTCTCCTCCGGGCTGT
AATTAGCTGAGCAAGAGGTAAGGGTTTAAGGGATGGTTGGTTGGTGGGGTATTAATGTTTAATTACCTGG
AGCACCTGCCTGAAATCACTTTTTTTCAGGTTGGACCGGTGCCACCATGGACTATAAGGACCACGACGGA
GACTACAAGGATCATGATATTGATTACAAAGACGATGACGATAAGATGGCCCCAAAGAAGAAGCGGAAGG
TCGGTATCCACGGAGTCCCAGCAGCCGACAAGAAGTACAGCATCGGCCTGGACATCGGCACCAACTCTGT
GGGCTGGGCCGTGATCACCGACGAGTACAAGGTGCCCAGCAAGAAATTCAAGGTGCTGGGCAACACCGAC
CGGCACAGCATCAAGAAGAACCTGATCGGAGCCCTGCTGTTCGACAGCGGCGAAACAGCCGAGGCCACCC
GGCTGAAGAGAACCGCCAGAAGAAGATACACCAGACGGAAGAACCGGATCTGCTATCTGCAAGAGATCTT
CAGCAACGAGATGGCCAAGGTGGACGACAGCTTCTTCCACAGACTGGAAGAGTCCTTCCTGGTGGAAGAG
GATAAGAAGCACGAGCGGCACCCCATCTTCGGCAACATCGTGGACGAGGTGGCCTACCACGAGAAGTACC
CCACCATCTACCACCTGAGAAAGAAACTGGTGGACAGCACCGACAAGGCCGACCTGCGGCTGATCTATCT
GGCCCTGGCCCACATGATCAAGTTCCGGGGCCACTTCCTGATCGAGGGCGACCTGAACCCCGACAACAGC
GACGTGGACAAGCTGTTCATCCAGCTGGTGCAGACCTACAACCAGCTGTTCGAGGAAAACCCCATCAACG
CCAGCGGCGTGGACGCCAAGGCCATCCTGTCTGCCAGACTGAGCAAGAGCAGACGGCTGGAAAATCTGAT
CGCCCAGCTGCCCGGCGAGAAGAAGAATGGCCTGTTCGGAAACCTGATTGCCCTGAGCCTGGGCCTGACC
CCCAACTTCAAGAGCAACTTCGACCTGGCCGAGGATGCCAAACTGCAGCTGAGCAAGGACACCTACGACG
ACGACCTGGACAACCTGCTGGCCCAGATCGGCGACCAGTACGCCGACCTGTTTCTGGCCGCCAAGAACCT
GTCCGACGCCATCCTGCTGAGCGACATCCTGAGAGTGAACACCGAGATCACCAAGGCCCCCCTGAGCGCC
TCTATGATCAAGAGATACGACGAGCACCACCAGGACCTGACCCTGCTGAAAGCTCTCGTGCGGCAGCAGC
TGCCTGAGAAGTACAAAGAGATTTTCTTCGACCAGAGCAAGAACGGCTACGCCGGCTACATTGACGGCGG
AGCCAGCCAGGAAGAGTTCTACAAGTTCATCAAGCCCATCCTGGAAAAGATGGACGGCACCGAGGAACTG
CTCGTGAAGCTGAACAGAGAGGACCTGCTGCGGAAGCAGCGGACCTTCGACAACGGCAGCATCCCCCACC
AGATCCACCTGGGAGAGCTGCACGCCATTCTGCGGCGGCAGGAAGATTTTTACCCATTCCTGAAGGACAA
CCGGGAAAAGATCGAGAAGATCCTGACCTTCCGCATCCCCTACTACGTGGGCCCTCTGGCCAGGGGAAAC
AGCAGATTCGCCTGGATGACCAGAAAGAGCGAGGAAACCATCACCCCCTGGAACTTCGAGGAAGTGGTGG
ACAAGGGCGCTTCCGCCCAGAGCTTCATCGAGCGGATGACCAACTTCGATAAGAACCTGCCCAACGAGAA
GGTGCTGCCCAAGCACAGCCTGCTGTACGAGTACTTCACCGTGTATAACGAGCTGACCAAAGTGAAATAC
GTGACCGAGGGAATGAGAAAGCCCGCCTTCCTGAGCGGCGAGCAGAAAAAGGCCATCGTGGACCTGCTGT
TCAAGACCAACCGGAAAGTGACCGTGAAGCAGCTGAAAGAGGACTACTTCAAGAAAATCGAGTGCTTCGA
CTCCGTGGAAATCTCCGGCGTGGAAGATCGGTTCAACGCCTCCCTGGGCACATACCACGATCTGCTGAAA
ATTATCAAGGACAAGGACTTCCTGGACAATGAGGAAAACGAGGACATTCTGGAAGATATCGTGCTGACCC
TGACACTGTTTGAGGACAGAGAGATGATCGAGGAACGGCTGAAAACCTATGCCCACCTGTTCGACGACAA
AGTGATGAAGCAGCTGAAGCGGCGGAGATACACCGGCTGGGGCAGGCTGAGCCGGAAGCTGATCAACGGC
ATCCGGGACAAGCAGTCCGGCAAGACAATCCTGGATTTCCTGAAGTCCGACGGCTTCGCCAACAGAAACT
TCATGCAGCTGATCCACGACGACAGCCTGACCTTTAAAGAGGACATCCAGAAAGCCCAGGTGTCCGGCCA
GGGCGATAGCCTGCACGAGCACATTGCCAATCTGGCCGGCAGCCCCGCCATTAAGAAGGGCATCCTGCAG
ACAGTGAAGGTGGTGGACGAGCTCGTGAAAGTGATGGGCCGGCACAAGCCCGAGAACATCGTGATCGAAA
TGGCCAGAGAGAACCAGACCACCCAGAAGGGACAGAAGAACAGCCGCGAGAGAATGAAGCGGATCGAAGA
GGGCATCAAAGAGCTGGGCAGCCAGATCCTGAAAGAACACCCCGTGGAAAACACCCAGCTGCAGAACGAG
AAGCTGTACCTGTACTACCTGCAGAATGGGCGGGATATGTACGTGGACCAGGAACTGGACATCAACCGGC
TGTCCGACTACGATGTGGACCATATCGTGCCTCAGAGCTTTCTGAAGGACGACTCCATCGACAACAAGGT
GCTGACCAGAAGCGACAAGAACCGGGGCAAGAGCGACAACGTGCCCTCCGAAGAGGTCGTGAAGAAGATG
AAGAACTACTGGCGGCAGCTGCTGAACGCCAAGCTGATTACCCAGAGAAAGTTCGACAATCTGACCAAGG
CCGAGAGAGGCGGCCTGAGCGAACTGGATAAGGCCGGCTTCATCAAGAGACAGCTGGTGGAAACCCGGCA
GATCACAAAGCACGTGGCACAGATCCTGGACTCCCGGATGAACACTAAGTACGACGAGAATGACAAGCTG
ATCCGGGAAGTGAAAGTGATCACCCTGAAGTCCAAGCTGGTGTCCGATTTCCGGAAGGATTTCCAGTTTT
ACAAAGTGCGCGAGATCAACAACTACCACCACGCCCACGACGCCTACCTGAACGCCGTCGTGGGAACCGC
CCTGATCAAAAAGTACCCTAAGCTGGAAAGCGAGTTCGTGTACGGCGACTACAAGGTGTACGACGTGCGG
AAGATGATCGCCAAGAGCGAGCAGGAAATCGGCAAGGCTACCGCCAAGTACTTCTTCTACAGCAACATCA
TGAACTTTTTCAAGACCGAGATTACCCTGGCCAACGGCGAGATCCGGAAGCGGCCTCTGATCGAGACAAA
CGGCGAAACCGGGGAGATCGTGTGGGATAAGGGCCGGGATTTTGCCACCGTGCGGAAAGTGCTGAGCATG
CCCCAAGTGAATATCGTGAAAAAGACCGAGGTGCAGACAGGCGGCTTCAGCAAAGAGTCTATCCTGCCCA
AGAGGAACAGCGATAAGCTGATCGCCAGAAAGAAGGACTGGGACCCTAAGAAGTACGGCGGCTTCGACAG
CCCCACCGTGGCCTATTCTGTGCTGGTGGTGGCCAAAGTGGAAAAGGGCAAGTCCAAGAAACTGAAGAGT
GTGAAAGAGCTGCTGGGGATCACCATCATGGAAAGAAGCAGCTTCGAGAAGAATCCCATCGACTTTCTGG
AAGCCAAGGGCTACAAAGAAGTGAAAAAGGACCTGATCATCAAGCTGCCTAAGTACTCCCTGTTCGAGCT
GGAAAACGGCCGGAAGAGAATGCTGGCCTCTGCCGGCGAACTGCAGAAGGGAAACGAACTGGCCCTGCCC
TCCAAATATGTGAACTTCCTGTACCTGGCCAGCCACTATGAGAAGCTGAAGGGCTCCCCCGAGGATAATG
AGCAGAAACAGCTGTTTGTGGAACAGCACAAGCACTACCTGGACGAGATCATCGAGCAGATCAGCGAGTT
CTCCAAGAGAGTGATCCTGGCCGACGCTAATCTGGACAAAGTGCTGTCCGCCTACAACAAGCACCGGGAT
AAGCCCATCAGAGAGCAGGCCGAGAATATCATCCACCTGTTTACCCTGACCAATCTGGGAGCCCCTGCCG
CCTTCAAGTACTTTGACACCACCATCGACCGGAAGAGGTACACCAGCACCAAAGAGGTGCTGGACGCCAC
CCTGATCCACCAGAGCATCACCGGCCTGTACGAGACACGGATCGACCTGTCTCAGCTGGGAGGCGACAAA
AGGCCGGCGGCCACGAAAAAGGCCGGCCAGGCAAAAAAGAAAAAGGAATTCGGCAGTGGAGAGGGCAGAG
GAAGTCTGCTAACATGCGGTGACGTCGAGGAGAATCCTGGCCCAATGACCGAGTACAAGCCCACGGTGCG
CCTCGCCACCCGCGACGACGTCCCCAGGGCCGTACGCACCCTCGCCGCCGCGTTCGCCGACTACCCCGCC
ACGCGCCACACCGTCGATCCGGACCGCCACATCGAGCGGGTCACCGAGCTGCAAGAACTCTTCCTCACGC
GCGTCGGGCTCGACATCGGCAAGGTGTGGGTCGCGGACGACGGCGCCGCGGTGGCGGTCTGGACCACGCC
GGAGAGCGTCGAAGCGGGGGCGGTGTTCGCCGAGATCGGCCCGCGCATGGCCGAGTTGAGCGGTTCCCGG
CTGGCCGCGCAGCAACAGATGGAAGGCCTCCTGGCGCCGCACCGGCCCAAGGAGCCCGCGTGGTTCCTGG
CCACCGTCGGCGTCTCGCCCGACCACCAGGGCAAGGGTCTGGGCAGCGCCGTCGTGCTCCCCGGAGTGGA
GGCGGCCGAGCGCGCCGGGGTGCCCGCCTTCCTGGAGACCTCCGCGCCCCACAACCTCCCCTTCTACGAG
CGGCTCGGCTTCACCGTCACCGCCGACGTCGAGGTGCCCGAAGGACCGCGCACCTGGTGCATGACCCGCA
AGCCCGGTGCCTGAGAATTCTAACTAGAGCTCGCTGATCAGCCTCGACTGTGCCTTCTAGTTGCCAGCCA
TCTGTTGTTTGCCCCTCCCCCGTGCCTTCCTTGACCCTGGAAGGTGCCACTCCCACTGTCCTTTCCTAAT
AAAATGAGGAAATTGCATCGCATTGTCTGAGTAGGTGTCATTCTATTCTGGGGGGTGGGGTGGGGCAGGA
CAGCAAGGGGGAGGATTGGGAAGAGAATAGCAGGCATGCTGGGGAGCGGCCGCAGGAACCCCTAGTGATG
GAGTTGGCCACTCCCTCTCTGCGCGCTCGCTCGCTCACTGAGGCCGGGCGACCAAAGGTCGCCCGACGCC
CGGGCTTTGCCCGGGCGGCCTCAGTGAGCGAGCGAGCGCGCAGCTGCCTGCAGGGGCGCCTGATGCGGTA
TTTTCTCCTTACGCATCTGTGCGGTATTTCACACCGCATA
[95 nt withheld, positions 6621-6715]
T
[46 nt withheld, positions 6717-6762]
C
[141 nt withheld, positions 6764-6904]
CCTTTGACGTTGGAGTCCACGTTCTTT
[37 nt withheld, positions 6932-6968]
ACTCTATCTCGGGCTATTCTTTTGATTTATAAGGGATTTTGCCGATTTCGGTCTATTGGTTAAAAAATGA
GCTGATTTAACAAAAATTTAACGCGAATTTTAACAAAATATTAACGTTTACAATTTTATGGTGCACTCTC
AGTACAATCTGCTCTGATGCCGCATAGTTAAGCCAGCCCCGACACCCGCCAACACCCGCTGACGCGCCCT
GACGGGCTTGTCTGCTCCCGGCATCCGCTTACAGACAAGCTGTGACCGTCTCCGGGAGCTGCATGTGTCA
GAGGTTTTCACCGTCATCACCGAAACGCGCGAGACGAAAGGGCCTCGTGATACGCCTATTTTTATAGGTT
AATGTCATGATAATAATGGTTTCTTAGACGTCAGGTGGCACTTTTCGGGGAAATGTGCGCGGAACCCCTA
TTTGTTTATTTTTCTAAATACATTCAAATATGTATCCGCTCATGAGACAATAACCCTGATAAATGCTTCA
ATAATATTGAAAAAGGAAGAGTATGAGTATTCAACATTTCCGTGTCGCCCTTATTCCCTTTTTTGCGGCA
TTTTGCCTTCCTGTTTTTGCTCACCCAGAAACGCTGGTGAAAGTAAAAGATGCTGAAGATCAGTTGGGTG
CACGAGTGGGTTACATCGAACTGGATCTCAACAGCGGTAAGATCCTTGAGAGTTTTCGCCCCGAAGAACG
TTTTCCAATGATGAGCACTTTTAAAGTTCTGCTATGTGGCGCGGTATTATCCCGTATTGACGCCGGGCAA
GAGCAACTCGGTCGCCGCATACACTATTCTCAGAATGACTTGGTTGAGTACTCACCAGTCACAGAAAAGC
ATCTTACGGATGGCATGACAGTAAGAGAATTATGCAGTGCTGCCATAACCATGAGTGATAACACTGCGGC
CAACTTACTTCTGACAACGATCGGAGGACCGAAGGAGCTAACCGCTTTTTTGCACAACATGGGGGATCAT
GTAACTCGCCTTGATCGTTGGGAACCGGAGCTGAATGAAGCCATACCAAACGACGAGCGTGACACCACGA
TGCCTGTAGCAATGGCAACAACGTTGCGCAAACTATTAACTGGCGAACTACTTACTCTAGCTTCCCGGCA
ACAATTAATAGACTGGATGGAGGCGGATAAAGTTGCAGGACCACTTCTGCGCTCGGCCCTTCCGGCTGGC
TGGTTTATTGCTGATAAATCTGGAGCCGGTGAGCGTGGAAGCCGCGGTATCATTGCAGCACTGGGGCCAG
ATGGTAAGCCCTCCCGTATCGTAGTTATCTACACGACGGGGAGTCAGGCAACTATGGATGAACGAAATAG
ACAGATCGCTGAGATAGGTGCCTCACTGATTAAGCATTGGTAACTGTCAGACCAAGTTTACTCATATATA
CTTTAGATTGATTTAAAACTTCATTTTTAATTTAAAAGGATCTAGGTGAAGATCCTTTTTGATAATCTCA
TGACCAAAATCCCTTAACGTGAGTTTTCGTTCCACTGAGCGTCAGACCCCGTAGAAAAGATCAAAGGATC
TTCTTGAGATCCTTTTTTTCTGCGCGTAATCTGCTGCTTGCAAACAAAAAAACCACCGCTACCAGCGGTG
GTTTGTTTGCCGGATCAAGAGCTACCAACTCTTTTTCCGAAGGTAACTGGCTTCAGCAGAGCGCAGATAC
CAAATACTGTTCTTCTAGTGTAGCCGTAGTTAGGCCACCACTTCAAGAACTCTGTAGCACCGCCTACATA
CCTCGCTCTGCTAATCCTGTTACCAGTGGCTGCTGCCAGTGGCGATAAGTCGTGTCTTACCGGGTTGGAC
TCAAGACGATAGTTACCGGATAAGGCGCAGCGGTCGGGCTGAACGGGGGGTTCGTGCACACAGCCCAGCT
TGGAGCGAACGACCTACACCGAACTGAGATACCTACAGCGTGAGCTATGAGAAAGCGCCACGCTTCCCGA
AGGGAGAAAGGCGGACAGGTATCCGGTAAGCGGCAGGGTCGGAACAGGAGAGCGCACGAGGGAGCTTCCA
GGGGGAAACGCCTGGTATCTTTATAGTCCTGTCGGGTTTCGCCACCTCTGACTTGAGCGTCGATTTTTGT
GATGCTCGTCAGGGGGGCGGAGCCTATGGAAAAACGCCAGCAACGCGGCCTTTTTACGGTTCCTGGCCTT
TTGCTGGCCTTTTGCTCACATGT
Features (pLannotate 1.2.2; 19 found; start..end, strand, type, name):
      1..241     +  promoter       U6 promoter: RNA polymerase III promoter for human U6 snRNA
    271..346     +  misc_RNA       gRNA scaffold: guide RNA scaffold for the Streptococcus pyogenes CRISPR/Cas9 system
    353..396     +  misc_RNA       gRNA scaffold (fragment): guide RNA scaffold for the Streptococcus pyogenes CRISPR/Cas9 system
    443..728     +  enhancer       CMV enhancer: human cytomegalovirus immediate early enhancer; contains an 18-bp deletion relative to the standard CMV enhancer
    730..991     +  promoter       chicken β-actin promoter: contains a 21-bp deletion relative to the standard chicken β-actin promoter
    992..1219    +  intron         hybrid intron: hybrid between chicken β-actin (CBA) and minute virus of mice (MMV) introns (Gray et al., 2011)
   1357..2958    +  CDS            Cas9(N): N-terminal portion of Streptococcus pyogenes Cas9 (Zetsche et al., 2015)
   2959..5457    +  CDS            Cas9(C): C-terminal portion of Streptococcus pyogenes Cas9 (Zetsche et al., 2015)
   5458..5505    +  CDS            nucleoplasmin NLS: bipartite nuclear localization signal from nucleoplasmin
   5575..6174    +  CDS            PuroR (fragment): puromycin N-acetyltransferase; pac from Streptomyces; confers resistance to puromycin
   6208..6319    +  polyA_signal   bGH poly(A) signal: bovine growth hormone polyadenylation signal
   6424..6564    +  repeat_region  AAV2 ITR: inverted terminal repeat of adeno-associated virus serotype 2 inverted
   6569..6620    -  misc_feature   bom (fragment): basis of mobility region from pBR322
   6639..7094    +  rep_origin     f1 ori (sequence partly withheld): f1 bacteriophage origin of replication; arrow indicates direction of (+) strand synthesis
   7095..7144    -  misc_feature   bom (fragment): basis of mobility region from pBR322
   7246..7281    -  CDS            rop (fragment): Rop protein, which maintains plasmids at low copy number; rop
   7376..7480    +  promoter       AmpR promoter: bla
   7481..8341    +  CDS            AmpR: β-lactamase; bla; confers resistance to ampicillin, carbenicillin, and related antibiotics
   8512..9100    +  rep_origin     ori: high-copy-number ColE1/pMB1/pBR322/pUC origin of replication
