[The description below was written by a language model from this plasmid's Addgene catalogue record and pLannotate feature annotations shown in this document.]
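Description:
px459-TDP-43 sgRNA1 is an all-in-one mammalian CRISPR/Cas9 expression plasmid built on the pSpCas9(BB)-2A-Puro V2.0 backbone, carrying a 20-bp guide sequence directed against human TARDBP, the gene encoding TDP-43. The guide was cloned through the backbone's BbsI sites, placing it between the human U6 RNA polymerase III promoter and the Streptococcus pyogenes gRNA scaffold so that a complete single guide RNA is transcribed in transfected cells. A short additional scaffold fragment is annotated just downstream of the full scaffold.

The second expression unit uses a hybrid promoter made of the CMV enhancer, the chicken β-actin promoter and a hybrid CBA/MVM intron to drive S. pyogenes Cas9. Cas9 is annotated as adjoining N- and C-terminal portions that together form the full coding sequence, followed by a nucleoplasmin nuclear localization signal. Downstream in the same transcript lies puromycin N-acetyltransferase, linked, as the backbone name indicates, by a 2A peptide that lets Cas9 and the resistance protein be produced from one open reading frame. The unit ends with a bGH polyadenylation signal, so transfected cells can be enriched by puromycin selection. A single AAV2 ITR is annotated after the cassette; with only one present, it is a backbone remnant rather than a functional packaging arrangement.

In bacteria the plasmid is maintained by a high-copy ColE1/pUC-type origin and ampicillin resistance, and it also carries an f1 origin. The sequencing-derived and depositor sequences (9,161 and 9,176 nt) show the same feature layout, differing mainly by a small deletion annotated in the β-actin promoter of the former. The construct serves to disrupt TDP-43 in human cells, in the context of work on its roles in cell and organelle homeostasis.
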