Addgene plasmid #133762: px459-TDP-43 sgRNA1
Purpose: Expresses Cas9 and human TDP-43 sgRNA
Depositing lab: Shawn Ferguson. Depositing organization: Yale University. Publication: Pleiotropic requirements for human TDP-43 in the regulation of cell and organelle homeostasis. Roczniak-Ferguson A, Ferguson SM. Life Sci Alliance. 2019 Sep 16;2(5). pii: 2/5/e201900358. doi: 10.26508/lsa.201900358. Print 2019 Oct. PubMed 31527135.
Backbone
  Vector backbone: pSpCas9(BB)-2A-Puro V2.0
  Backbone manufacturer: Addgene# 62988 from Feng Zhang
  Backbone size w/o insert (bp): 9200
  Vector type: Mammalian Expression, CRISPR
  Selectable markers: Puromycin
Growth in bacteria
  Bacterial resistance: Ampicillin, 100 μg/mL
  Growth temperature: 37°C
  Growth strain: NEB Stable
  Copy number: Unknown
Gene/Insert
  Gene/Insert name: TDP-43 (alt name: TARDBP)
  Species: H. sapiens (human)
  Insert size (bp): 20
  GenBank ID: nm_007375
  Entrez Gene: TARDBP (a.k.a. ALS10, TDP-43)
  Promoter: U6
  Cloning method: Restriction Enzyme; 5′ cloning site Bbs1 (unknown if destroyed); 3′ cloning site Bbs1 (unknown if destroyed)
  Sequencing primers: 5′ tttatggcgaggcggcgg; 3′ gtgggcttgtactcggtcat
Terms and licenses: Academic/Nonprofit Terms; Industry Terms: Not Available to Industry
Depositor comments: Please visit https://www.biorxiv.org/content/10.1101/560144v1 for bioRxiv preprint.
How to cite: px459-TDP-43 sgRNA1 was a gift from Shawn Ferguson (Addgene plasmid # 133762 ; http://n2t.net/addgene:133762 ; RRID:Addgene_133762)
